>Addgene plasmid #29610 | pcDNA 3.2-FUS-1-269aa-V5 | addgene partial sequence | sequence record 35052 | 29610 with V5-Rev
TCTAGATCAACCACTTTGTACAAGAAAGCTGGGTCGTCCCGAGGGCCACCAAATTTATTGAAGCCACCAC
GGTCACTTCCGCCCATGCCACCTCTGCCTCCACGGCCACCTCCACGACCTCTGGGTTCATAGCCACCACT
GCTGCGGTTGTAACCACCACCGCCGCCGCCGCCGCCGCCACCACTGCCACCCCTGCCGCGGCCTCCACGG
TCCTGCTGTCCATAGCCACCGCTGCCACCTCCACCACTCTGGTCTTGATTGCCATAACCGCCACCACTGC
CACCACCACTACTCATGGAGGATTGATCTTGGCCATAGTTACCTCCACCTCCACCTCCACCTCCACCACC
ACTGCTGCTGTTGTACTGGTTCTGCTGTCCATAGCCCTGAGGGGGATTATAGCTTTGCTGCTGTCCATAG
CTTTGCTGCTGTCCACCATAGCTAGGCTGCTGGCTGTAGCTCCCACTCTGGGGCTGCCCATAGCTGCTGC
TCTGAGAACTGCTACCGTAACTTCCCGAGGTGCTGCTGGGAGCTGGCTGCTGGCCATAGCCAGGATAGGA
GGACTGCTGCCCGTAAGACGATTGGGAGCTCTGGCTACTGCCATAGCCGCCAGTCGAGCCATATCCCTGG
GGAGTTGACTGAGTTCCATAGCCTGTGTTCTGGCTCTGGCCATAAGAAGAATAGCTGCTCTGGCCATAGC
CTGAAGTGTCCGTGGACTGGCTATAACCACTGTAACTCTGCTGTCCGTAGGGCTGACTGCTCTGCTGGGA
ATAGCCCTGCCCGGGCTGGGTGGGGTAGGCCCCATAGCTTTGGGTTGCTTGTTGGGTATAATCGTTTGAG
GCCATTTTGTTATCTCCTTCG
