[The description below was written by a language model from this plasmid's Addgene catalogue record.]
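Description:
pcDNA 3.2-FUS-1-269aa-V5 is a mammalian expression plasmid built on the pcDNA3.2/V5-DEST Gateway destination backbone. It is maintained in E. coli as a high-copy plasmid under ampicillin selection. It also carries a neomycin resistance marker, so transfected mammalian cells can be selected with G418 for stable expression. The record does not list the promoter or other regulatory elements and no feature table is provided. Vectors of the pcDNA3.2/V5-DEST type generally drive the insert from the CMV immediate-early promoter, but this is not confirmed here.

The insert is an 807 bp fragment of human FUS (also known as TLS, fused in sarcoma or translocated in liposarcoma) that encodes only amino acids 1–269, an N-terminal truncation of the protein. It was introduced by Gateway recombination, which places the coding sequence in frame with the C-terminal V5 epitope tag supplied by the backbone. The truncated protein can therefore be detected by immunoblotting or immunofluorescence with anti-V5 antibodies.

FUS is an RNA-binding protein linked to amyotrophic lateral sclerosis (the ALS6 locus). The plasmid comes from a study that mapped the molecular determinants and genetic modifiers of FUS aggregation and toxicity. A defined fragment such as residues 1–269 fits a domain-dissection approach, in which expression of this region in mammalian cells is compared with full-length FUS or other truncations to see which regions contribute to localisation, aggregation or toxicity. The record does not give specific experimental uses beyond this context.
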