Addgene plasmid #29610: pcDNA 3.2-FUS-1-269aa-V5
Depositing lab: Aaron Gitler. Depositing organization: University of Pennsylvania. Publication: Molecular determinants and genetic modifiers of aggregation and toxicity for the ALS disease protein FUS/TLS. Sun Z, Diaz Z, Fang X, Hart MP, Chesi A, Shorter J, Gitler AD. PLoS Biol. 2011 Apr;9(4):e1000614. doi: 10.1371/journal.pbio.1000614. Epub 2011 Apr 26. PubMed 21541367.
Backbone
  Vector backbone: pcDNA3.2/V5-DEST
  Backbone size w/o insert (bp): 7711
  Vector type: Mammalian Expression
  Selectable markers: Neomycin (select with G418)
Growth in bacteria
  Bacterial resistance: Ampicillin, 100 μg/mL
  Growth temperature: 37°C
  Growth strain: DH5alpha
  Copy number: High Copy
Gene/Insert
  Gene/Insert name: FUS-1-269aa (alt names: TLS; fused in sarcoma; translocated in liposarcoma)
  Species: H. sapiens (human)
  Insert size (bp): 807
  Mutation: Contains FUS aa# 1-269
  Entrez Gene: FUS (a.k.a. ALS6, ETM4, FUS1, HNRNPP2, POMP75, TLS, altFUS)
  Tag / fusion protein: V5 (C terminal on insert)
  Cloning method: Gateway Cloning
  Sequencing primers: 5′ n/a
Terms and licenses: Academic/Nonprofit Terms; Industry Terms: Not Available to Industry
How to cite: pcDNA 3.2-FUS-1-269aa-V5 was a gift from Aaron Gitler (Addgene plasmid # 29610 ; http://n2t.net/addgene:29610 ; RRID:Addgene_29610)
